>Addgene plasmid #161425 | pDONR221-SLC25A26_STOP | addgene full sequence | sequence record 390325 | Addgene NGS Result
CAAATAATGATTTTATTTTGACTGATAGTGACCTGTTCGTTGCAACACATTGATGAGCAATGCTTTTTTA
TAATGCCAACTTTGTACAAAAAAGCAGGCTCCACCATGGACCGGCCTGGCTTCGTGGCCGCCCTGGTGGC
AGGAGGAGTGGCAGGCGTGAGCGTGGACCTGATCCTGTTTCCTCTGGATACCATCAAGACAAGACTGCAG
TCCCCACAGGGCTTCAACAAGGCAGGAGGATTTCACGGAATCTACGCAGGAGTGCCAAGCGCCGCAATCG
GATCCTTCCCAAATGCAGCCGCCTTCTTTATCACCTACGAGTATGTGAAGTGGTTTCTGCACGCCGATAG
CTCCTCTTATCTGACACCCATGAAGCACATGCTGGCAGCATCCGCCGGAGAGGTGGTGGCCTGCCTGATC
CGGGTGCCTTCTGAGGTGGTGAAGCAGAGGGCACAGGTGTCTGCCAGCACCAGAACATTCCAGATCTTTT
CTAACATCCTGTACGAGGAGGGCATCCAGGGCCTGTACAGGGGCTATAAGAGCACCGTGCTGCGCGAGAT
CCCCTTCTCCCTGGTGCAGTTTCCTCTGTGGGAGTCTCTGAAGGCCCTGTGGAGCTGGAGGCAGGACCAC
GTGGTGGATTCCTGGCAGAGCGCCGTGTGCGGAGCCTTCGCCGGAGGCTTTGCAGCAGCAGTGACCACAC
CACTGGACGTGGCCAAGACCCGCATCACACTGGCAAAGGCAGGAAGCTCCACCGCAGATGGCAATGTGCT
GTCCGTGCTGCACGGCGTGTGGAGGTCTCAGGGACTGGCAGGACTGTTCGCAGGCGTGTTTCCAAGGATG
GCAGCAATCAGCCTGGGAGGCTTCATCTTTCTGGGCGCCTATGACCGGACACACTCTCTGCTGCTGGAAG
TGGGCAGAAAGAGCCCCTAAGACCCAGCTTTCTTGTACAAAGTTGGCATTATAAGAAAGCATTGCTTATC
AATTTGTTGCAACGAACAGGTCACTATCAGTCAAAATAAAATCATTATTTGCCATCCAGCTGATATCCCC
TATAGTGAGTCGTATTACATGGTCATAGCTGTTTCCTGGCAGCTCTGGCCCGTGTCTCAAAATCTCTGAT
GTTACATTGCACAAGATAAAAATATATCATCATGAACAATAAAACTGTCTGCTTACATAAACAGTAATAC
AAGGGGTGTTATGAGCCATATTCAACGGGAAACGTCGAGGCCGCGATTAAATTCCAACATGGATGCTGAT
TTATATGGGTATAAATGGGCTCGCGATAATGTCGGGCAATCAGGTGCGACAATCTATCGCTTGTATGGGA
AGCCCGATGCGCCAGAGTTGTTTCTGAAACATGGCAAAGGTAGCGTTGCCAATGATGTTACAGATGAGAT
GGTCAGACTAAACTGGCTGACGGAATTTATGCCTCTTCCGACCATCAAGCATTTTATCCGTACTCCTGAT
GATGCATGGTTACTCACCACTGCGATCCCCGGAAAAACAGCATTCCAGGTATTAGAAGAATATCCTGATT
CAGGTGAAAATATTGTTGATGCGCTGGCAGTGTTCCTGCGCCGGTTGCATTCGATTCCTGTTTGTAATTG
TCCTTTTAACAGCGATCGCGTATTTCGTCTCGCTCAGGCGCAATCACGAATGAATAACGGTTTGGTTGAT
GCGAGTGATTTTGATGACGAGCGTAATGGCTGGCCTGTTGAACAAGTCTGGAAAGAAATGCATAAACTTT
TGCCATTCTCACCGGATTCAGTCGTCACTCATGGTGATTTCTCACTTGATAACCTTATTTTTGACGAGGG
GAAATTAATAGGTTGTATTGATGTTGGACGAGTCGGAATCGCAGACCGATACCAGGATCTTGCCATCCTA
TGGAACTGCCTCGGTGAGTTTTCTCCTTCATTACAGAAACGGCTTTTTCAAAAATATGGTATTGATAATC
CTGATATGAATAAATTGCAGTTTCATTTGATGCTCGATGAGTTTTTCTAATCAGAATTGGTTAATTGGTT
GTAACACTGGCAGAGCATTACGCTGACTTGACGGGACGGCGCAAGCTCATGACCAAAATCCCTTAACGTG
AGTTACGCGTCGTTCCACTGAGCGTCAGACCCCGTAGAAAAGATCAAAGGATCTTCTTGAGATCCTTTTT
TTCTGCGCGTAATCTGCTGCTTGCAAACAAAAAAACCACCGCTACCAGCGGTGGTTTGTTTGCCGGATCA
AGAGCTACCAACTCTTTTTCCGAAGGTAACTGGCTTCAGCAGAGCGCAGATACCAAATACTGTTCTTCTA
GTGTAGCCGTAGTTAGGCCACCACTTCAAGAACTCTGTAGCACCGCCTACATACCTCGCTCTGCTAATCC
TGTTACCAGTGGCTGCTGCCAGTGGCGATAAGTCGTGTCTTACCGGGTTGGACTCAAGACGATAGTTACC
GGATAAGGCGCAGCGGTCGGGCTGAACGGGGGGTTCGTGCACACAGCCCAGCTTGGAGCGAACGACCTAC
ACCGAACTGAGATACCTACAGCGTGAGCTATGAGAAAGCGCCACGCTTCCCGAAGGGAGAAAGGCGGACA
GGTATCCGGTAAGCGGCAGGGTCGGAACAGGAGAGCGCACGAGGGAGCTTCCAGGGGGAAACGCCTGGTA
TCTTTATAGTCCTGTCGGGTTTCGCCACCTCTGACTTGAGCGTCGATTTTTGTGATGCTCGTCAGGGGGG
CGGAGCCTATGGAAAAACGCCAGCAACGCGGCCTTTTTACGGTTCCTGGCCTTTTGCTGGCCTTTTGCTC
ACATGTTCTTTCCTGCGTTATCCCCTGATTCTGTGGATAACCGTATTACCGCCTTTGAGTGAGCTGATAC
CGCTCGCCGCAGCCGAACGACCGAGCGCAGCGAGTCAGTGAGCGAGGAAGCGGAAGAGCGCCCAATACGC
AAACCGCCTCTCCCCGCGCGTTGGCCGATTCATTAATGCAGCTGGCACGACAGGTTTCCCGACTGGAAAG
CGGGCAGTGAGCGCAACGCAATTAATACGCGTACCGCTAGCCAGGAAGAGTTTGTAGAAACGCAAAAAGG
CCATCCGTCAGGATGGCCTTCTGCTTAGTTTGATGCCTGGCAGTTTATGGCGGGCGTCCTGCCCGCCACC
CTCCGGGCCGTTGCTTCACAACGTTCAAATCCGCTCCCGGCGGATTTGTCCTACTCAGGAGAGCGTTCAC
CGACAAACAACAGATAAAACGAAAGGCCCAGTCTTCCGACTGAGCCTTTCGTTTTATTTGATGCCTGGCA
GTTCCCTACTCTCGCGTTAACGCTAGCATGGATGTTTTCCCAGTCACGACGTTGTAAAACGACGGCCAGT
CTTAAGCTCGGGCCC
Features (pLannotate 1.2.2; 10 found; start..end, strand, type, name):
      1..100     +  protein_bind   attL1: mutant version of attL; recombination site for the Gateway® LR reaction LR Clonase™
    106..927     +  CDS            SLC25A26: SAMC_HUMAN - Also known as SAMC. Experimental evidence at protein level: Swiss-Prot protein existence level 1. Mitochondrial solute carriers shuttle metabolites, nucleotides, and cofactors through the mitochondrial inner membrane. Specifically mediates the transport of S-adenosylmethionine (SAM) into the mitochondria. From Homo sapiens (Human).
    932..1031    -  protein_bind   attL2: mutant version of attL; recombination site for the Gateway® LR reaction LR Clonase™
   1049..1067    -  promoter       T7 promoter: promoter for bacteriophage T7 RNA polymerase
   1201..2010    +  CDS            KanR: aminoglycoside phosphotransferase; aph(3')-Ia; confers resistance to kanamycin in bacteria or G418 (Geneticin®) in eukaryotes
   2157..2745    +  rep_origin     ori: high-copy-number ColE1/pMB1/pBR322/pUC origin of replication
   2928..3020    +  CDS            lacI (fragment): lac repressor; lacI; The lac repressor binds to the lac operator to inhibit transcription in E. coli. This inhibition can be relieved by adding lactose or isopropyl-β-D-thiogalactopyranoside (IPTG).
   3075..3102    -  terminator     rrnB T2 terminator: transcription terminator T2 from the E. coli rrnB gene
   3234..3277    +  terminator     rrnB T1 terminator: Escherichia coli rrnB; transcription terminator T1 from the E. coli rrnB gene
   3324..3360    -  CDS            lacZα (fragment): LacZα fragment of β-galactosidase; lacZ fragment
