[The description below was written by a language model from this plasmid's Addgene catalogue record and pLannotate feature annotations shown in this document.]
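Description:
pDONR221-SLC25A26_STOP is a Gateway entry clone built on the pDONR221 backbone, carrying a codon-optimized open reading frame for human SLC25A26 (also known as SAMC). This gene encodes a mitochondrial inner-membrane solute carrier that imports S-adenosylmethionine into mitochondria. The sequenced plasmid is 3,375 nt, consistent with an 825 bp insert in a backbone of about 2.5 kb. It is maintained in E. coli through a high-copy ColE1/pUC-type origin and selected with kanamycin via an aminoglycoside phosphotransferase (KanR) gene. Although the catalogue lists the vector type as mammalian expression, the annotated features show no eukaryotic promoter or polyadenylation signal, so the plasmid itself serves as a shuttle for the ORF rather than as an expression construct.

The coding sequence sits between attL1 and attL2 sites, which allow directional transfer by an LR Clonase reaction into any attR-containing destination vector of the user's choice. The ORF ends in a stop codon, so it yields native or N-terminally tagged protein after subcloning and is unsuitable for C-terminal fusions; the record notes that a companion version without the stop codon exists for that purpose. Other annotated elements are standard backbone features: rrnB T1 and T2 terminators upstream of attL1 that insulate the insert from read-through transcription, a T7 promoter downstream of attL2 oriented back toward the insert, and short lacI and lacZα remnants. M13 forward and reverse priming sites flank the cassette for sequence verification. The clone belongs to a large consortium collection of solute carrier ORFs intended to support transporter research and drug discovery.
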