Addgene plasmid #161425: pDONR221-SLC25A26_STOP
Purpose: Gateway entry clone with codon-optimized ORF sequence for subcloning into custom expression vectors. Contains a STOP codon at the end of the codon-optimized ORF sequence.
Depositing lab: RESOLUTE Consortium & Giulio Superti-Furga. Depositing organization: CeMM Research Center for Molecular Medicine. Publication: The RESOLUTE consortium: unlocking SLC transporters for drug discovery. Superti-Furga G, Lackner D, Wiedmer T, Ingles-Prieto A, Barbosa B, Girardi E, Goldmann U, Gurtl B, Klavins K, Klimek C, Lindinger S, Lineiro-Retes E, Muller AC, Onstein S, Redinger G, Reil D, Sedlyarov V, Wolf G, Crawford M, Everley R, ... Steppan CM. Nat Rev Drug Discov. 2020 Jul;19(7):429-430. doi: 10.1038/d41573-020-00056-6. PubMed 32265506.
Backbone
  Vector backbone: pDONR221
  Backbone manufacturer: ThermoFisher Scientific
  Backbone size w/o insert (bp): 2550
  Vector type: Mammalian Expression
Growth in bacteria
  Bacterial resistance: Kanamycin, 50 μg/mL
  Growth temperature: 37°C
  Growth strain: NEB Stable
  Copy number: High Copy
Gene/Insert
  Gene/Insert name: SLC25A26
  Species: H. sapiens (human)
  Insert size (bp): 825
  Entrez Gene: SLC25A26 (a.k.a. SAMC)
  Cloning method: Gateway Cloning
  Sequencing primers: 5′ M13-fwd; 3′ M13-rev
Terms and licenses: Academic/Nonprofit Terms; Industry Terms
Depositor comments: This plasmid contains a STOP codon at the end of the codon-optimized ORF. For the version of this plasmid that does not contain a STOP codon, please see Addgene plasmid 132259 For more information on the full Resolute plasmid collection, please see www.addgene.org/depositor-collections/re-solute/. Please provide your feedback on this plasmid to the RESOLUTE consortium by filling out their RESOLUTE repository feedback form: https://forms.office.com/Pages/ResponsePage.aspx?id=0e05yklzmkS7rjFGQL4N7z4feCLQvEJAmVcOCM_u885UN1JJRko0Ukg4TVQwNTZLOUxPQVJWT1NHUCQlQCN0PWcu
How to cite: pDONR221-SLC25A26_STOP was a gift from RESOLUTE Consortium & Giulio Superti-Furga (Addgene plasmid # 161425 ; http://n2t.net/addgene:161425 ; RRID:Addgene_161425)
