>Addgene plasmid #161425 | pDONR221-SLC25A26_STOP | depositor partial sequence | sequence record 312785 | Codon-optimized ORF of SLC25A26
ATGGACCGGCCTGGCTTCGTGGCCGCCCTGGTGGCAGGAGGAGTGGCAGGCGTGAGCGTGGACCTGATCC
TGTTTCCTCTGGATACCATCAAGACAAGACTGCAGTCCCCACAGGGCTTCAACAAGGCAGGAGGATTTCA
CGGAATCTACGCAGGAGTGCCAAGCGCCGCAATCGGATCCTTCCCAAATGCAGCCGCCTTCTTTATCACC
TACGAGTATGTGAAGTGGTTTCTGCACGCCGATAGCTCCTCTTATCTGACACCCATGAAGCACATGCTGG
CAGCATCCGCCGGAGAGGTGGTGGCCTGCCTGATCCGGGTGCCTTCTGAGGTGGTGAAGCAGAGGGCACA
GGTGTCTGCCAGCACCAGAACATTCCAGATCTTTTCTAACATCCTGTACGAGGAGGGCATCCAGGGCCTG
TACAGGGGCTATAAGAGCACCGTGCTGCGCGAGATCCCCTTCTCCCTGGTGCAGTTTCCTCTGTGGGAGT
CTCTGAAGGCCCTGTGGAGCTGGAGGCAGGACCACGTGGTGGATTCCTGGCAGAGCGCCGTGTGCGGAGC
CTTCGCCGGAGGCTTTGCAGCAGCAGTGACCACACCACTGGACGTGGCCAAGACCCGCATCACACTGGCA
AAGGCAGGAAGCTCCACCGCAGATGGCAATGTGCTGTCCGTGCTGCACGGCGTGTGGAGGTCTCAGGGAC
TGGCAGGACTGTTCGCAGGCGTGTTTCCAAGGATGGCAGCAATCAGCCTGGGAGGCTTCATCTTTCTGGG
CGCCTATGACCGGACACACTCTCTGCTGCTGGAAGTGGGCAGAAAGAGCCCCTAA
